Addgene plasmid #237827: MFSD11-P1
Purpose: Study the role and mechanism of the MFSD11-P1 3' UTR in regulation gene function.
Depositing lab: Angela Ting. Depositing organization: University of Texas MD Anderson Cancer Center. Publication: Differentiation in the human urothelia is defined by distinct alternative polyadenylation. Le NB, Sona S, Santo B, Zhang Y, Ou R, Schweickart RA, Kochat V, Padron WI, Rai K, Lee SH, Yi JM, Wessely O, Lee BH, Ting AH. Cell Rep. 2026 Jan 13;45(1):116839. doi: 10.1016/j.celrep.2025.116839. PubMed 41533515.
Backbone
  Vector backbone: pmirGLO Dual-Luciferase miRNA Target Expression Vector
  Vector type: Mammalian Expression
Growth in bacteria
  Bacterial resistance: Ampicillin, 100 μg/mL
  Growth temperature: 37°C
  Growth strain: DH5alpha
  Copy number: High Copy
Gene/Insert
  Gene/Insert name: MFSD11-P1 3'UTR
  Species: H. sapiens (human)
  Entrez Gene: MFSD11 (a.k.a. ET, FLJ20226, FLJ22196)
  Cloning method: Gibson Cloning
Terms and licenses: Academic/Nonprofit Terms; Industry Terms: Not Available to Industry
How to cite: MFSD11-P1 was a gift from Angela Ting (Addgene plasmid # 237827 ; http://n2t.net/addgene:237827 ; RRID:Addgene_237827)
