[The description below was written by a language model from this plasmid's Addgene catalogue record and pLannotate feature annotations shown in this document.]
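Description:
MFSD11-P1 is a mammalian dual-luciferase reporter plasmid built on the pmirGLO Dual-Luciferase miRNA Target Expression Vector, carrying a 3' UTR sequence from the human MFSD11 gene introduced by Gibson cloning. It is propagated in E. coli as a high-copy plasmid through a ColE1/pUC-type origin and selected with ampicillin via the β-lactamase gene. A ColE1-derived cer region is also annotated, which helps keep the plasmid in monomeric form.

The primary reporter is the synthetic firefly luciferase luc2, driven by a PGK promoter (annotated by the software as mouse PGK1). The roughly 500 nt stretch between the end of the luc2 coding sequence and the residual multiple cloning site carries no annotation. This is the position where pmirGLO accepts test sequences, so the MFSD11-P1 3' UTR insert presumably lies here, although the feature table does not label it. An SV40 poly(A) signal annotated further along may be the backbone signal that ends this transcript, but its recorded strand is opposite to luc2, so its role is uncertain. A second cassette uses the SV40 enhancer/early promoter to express human codon-optimised Renilla luciferase followed by a neomycin phosphotransferase coding region and a synthetic poly(A) signal. This provides an internal normalisation control and potentially G418 selection in mammalian cells. Several very short annotated fragments (Tn5 transposase, large T antigen, M13 ori, bom, T7 terminator, SET1) appear to be incidental sequence matches rather than functional parts.

The stated purpose is to study how the MFSD11-P1 3' UTR regulates gene function, in the context of work on alternative polyadenylation in human urothelial differentiation. The record does not define "P1", though it may denote a particular polyadenylation-site isoform. In use, the firefly-to-Renilla signal ratio reports the effect of the UTR on transcript stability or translation.
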