Features (pLannotate 1.2.2; 18 found; start..end, strand, type, name):
      1..589     +  rep_origin     ori: high-copy-number ColE1/pMB1/pBR322/pUC origin of replication
    747..1607    -  CDS            AmpR: β-lactamase; bla; confers resistance to ampicillin, carbenicillin, and related antibiotics
   1608..1712    -  promoter       AmpR promoter: bla
   1755..1847    +  CDS            tnpA (fragment): TN5P_ECOLX - Also known as tnp. Experimental evidence at protein level: Swiss-Prot protein existence level 1. Mediates transposition of transposon Tn5 by a 'cut and paste' mechanism. First, the monomeric transposase binds the 19 bp inverted DNA repeats flanking the transposon. Then, dimerization of the DNA- bound transposase creates a synaptic DNA complex. After nicking of the first DNA strand, excision of the transposon proceeds through a series of intermediates. The transposase then mediates the insertion of the transposon at a new site by strand transfer. The activity of the wild- type tran
   1868..1916    -  polyA_signal   poly(A) signal: synthetic polyadenylation signal
   1980..2772    -  CDS            NeoR/KanR (fragment): aminoglycoside phosphotransferase from Tn5; aph(3')-II (or nptII); confers resistance to neomycin, kanamycin, and G418 (Geneticin®)
   2823..3755    -  CDS            hRluc: Renilla luciferase human codon-optimized
   3806..4163    -  promoter       SV40 promoter: SV40 enhancer and early promoter
   4228..4279    +  misc_feature   bom (fragment): basis of mobility region from pBR322
   4280..4312    -  rep_origin     M13 ori (fragment): M13 bacteriophage origin of replication; arrow indicates direction of (+) strand synthesis
   4317..4385    +  CDS            large T antigen (fragment): large T antigen from SV40 (simian virus 40)
   4408..4529    +  polyA_signal   SV40 poly(A) signal: SV40 polyadenylation signal
   4551..4570    -  terminator     T7 terminator (fragment): transcription terminator for bacteriophage T7 RNA polymerase
   4578..4627    -  CDS            SET1 (fragment): solubility-enhancement tag derived from T7 phage gene 10B
   4634..4658    -  misc_feature   MCS (fragment): pUC18/19 multiple cloning site
   5158..6810    -  CDS            luciferase: firefly luciferase synthetic luc2 version of the luciferase gene
   6857..7356    -  promoter       PGK promoter: mouse phosphoglycerate kinase 1 promoter
   7413..7696    -  misc_feature   cer region: ColE1-derived recombination site that helps to maintain plasmids as monomers
>Addgene plasmid #237827 | MFSD11-P1 | addgene full sequence | sequence record 471692 | Addgene NGS Result
TTGAAATCCTTTTTTTCTGCGCGTAATCTGCTGCTTGCAAACAAAAAAACCACCGCTACCAGCGGTGGTT
TGTTTGCCGGATCAAGAGCTACCAACTCTTTTTCCGAAGGTAACTGGCTTCAGCAGAGCGCAGATACCAA
ATACTGTCCTTCTAGTGTAGCCGTAGTTAGGCCACCACTTCAAGAACTCTGTAGCACCGCCTACATACCT
CGCTCTGCTAATCCTGTTACCAGTGGCTGCTGCCAGTGGCGATAAGTCGTGTCTTACCGGGTTGGACTCA
AGACGATAGTTACCGGATAAGGCGCAGCGGTCGGGCTGAACGGGGGGTTCGTGCACACAGCCCAGCTTGG
AGCGAACGACCTACACCGAACTGAGATACCTACAGCGTGAGCTATGAGAAAGCGCCACGCTTCCCGAAGG
GAGAAAGGCGGACAGGTATCCGGTAAGCGGCAGGGTCGGAACAGGAGAGCGCACGAGGGAGCTTCCAGGG
GGAAACGCCTGGTATCTTTATAGTCCTGTCGGGTTTCGCCACCTCTGACTTGAGCGTCGATTTTTGTGAT
GCTCGTCAGGGGGGCGGAGCCTATGGAAAAACGCCAGCAACGCGGCCTTTTTACGGTTCCTGGCCTTTTG
CTGGCCTTTTGCTCACATGTTCTTTCCTGCGTTATCCCCTGATTCTGTGGATAACCGTATTACCGCCTTT
GAGTGAGCTGATACCGGTTGGGCGTCGCTTGGTCGGTCATTTCGAATTACCAATGCTTAATCAGTGAGGC
ACCTATCTCAGCGATCTGTCTATTTCGTTCATCCATAGTTGCCTGACTCCCCGTCGTGTAGATAACTACG
ATACGGGAGGGCTTACCATCTGGCCCCAGTGCTGCAATGATACCGCGAGACCCACGCTCACCGGCTCCAG
ATTTATCAGCAATAAACCAGCCAGCCGGAAGGGCCGAGCGCAGAAGTGGTCCTGCAACTTTATCCGCCTC
CATCCAGTCTATTAATTGTTGCCGGGAAGCTAGAGTAAGTAGTTCGCCAGTTAATAGTTTGCGCAACGTT
GTTGCCATTGCTACAGGCATCGTGGTGTCACGCTCGTCGTTTGGTATGGCTTCATTCAGCTCCGGTTCCC
AACGATCAAGGCGAGTTACATGATCCCCCATGTTGTGCAAAAAAGCGGTTAGCTCCTTCGGTCCTCCGAT
AGTTGTCAGAAGTAAGTTGGCCGCAGTGTTATCACTCATGGTTATGGCAGCACTGCATAATTCTCTTACT
GTCATGCCATCCGTAAGATGCTTTTCTGTGACTGGTGAGTACTCAACCAAGTCATTCTGAGAATAGTGTA
TGCGGCGACCGAGTTGCTCTTGCCCGGCGTCAATACGGGATAATACCGCGCCACATAGCAGAACTTTGAA
AGTGCTCATCATTGGAAAACGTTCTTCGGGGCGAAAACTCTCAAGGATCTTACCGCTGTTGAGATCCAGT
TCGATGTAACCCACTCGTGCACCCAACTGATCTTCAGCATCTTTTACTTTCACCAGCGTTTCTGGGTGAG
CAAAAACAGGAAGGCAAAATGCCGCAAAAAAGGGAATAAGGGCGACACGGAAATGTTGAATACTCATACT
CTTCCTTTTTCAATATTATTGAAGCATTTATCAGGGTTATTGTCTCATGAGCGGATACATATTTGAATGT
ATTTAGAAAAATAAACAAATAGGGGTTCCGCGCACATTTCCCCGAAAAGTGCCACCTGACGTCTAAGAAA
CCATTACGTAGAAAGCCAGTCCGCAGAAACGGTGCTGACCCCGGATGAATGTCAGCTACTGGGCTATCTG
GACAAGGGAAAACGCAAGCGCAAAGAGGATCCTTATCGCTATCGATTCACACAAAAAACCAACACACAGA
TGTAATGAAAATAAAGATATTTTATTGCGGCCATCGTGATGGCAGGTTGGGCGTCGCTTGGTCGGTCATT
TCGAACCCCAGAGTCCCGCTCAGAAGAACTCGTCAAGAAGGCGATAGAAGGCGATGCGCTGCGAATCGGG
AGCGGCGATACCGTAAAGCACGAGGAAGCGGTCAGCCCATTCGCCGCCAAGCTCTTCAGCAATATCACGG
GTAGCCAACGCTATGTCCTGATAGCGGTCCGCCACACCCAGCCGGCCACAGTCGATGAATCCAGAAAAGC
GGCCATTTTCCACCATGATATTCGGCAAGCAGGCATCGCCATGGGTCACGACGAGATCCTCGCCGTCGGG
CATGCGCGCCTTGAGCCTGGCGAACAGTTCGGCTGGCGCGAGCCCCTGATGCTCTTCGTCCAGATCATCC
TGATCGACAAGACCGGCTTCCATCCGAGTACGTGCTCGCTCGATGCGATGTTTCGCTTGGTGGTCGAATG
GGCAGGTAGCCGGATCAAGCGTATGCAGCCGCCGCATTGCATCAGCCATGATGGATACTTTCTCGGCAGG
AGCAAGGTGAGATGACAGGAGATCCTGCCCCGGCACTTCGCCCAATAGCAGCCAGTCCCTTCCCGCTTCA
GTGACAACGTCGAGCACAGCTGCGCAAGGAACGCCCGTCGTGGCCAGCCACGATAGCCGCGCTGCCTCGT
CCTGCAGTTCATTCAGGGCACCGGACAGGTCGGTCTTGACAAAAAGAACCGGGCGCCCCTGCGCTGACAG
CCGGAACACGGCGGCATCAGAGCAGCCGATTGTCTGTTGTGCCCAGTCATAGCCGAATAGCCTCTCCACC
CAAGCGGCCGGAGAACCTGCGTGCAATCCATCTTGTTCAATCCCTCCGGAGCCTCCGCCACCTGATCCGC
CACCTCCGCTCCCACCACCGGTCTGCTCGTTCTTCAGCACGCGCTCCACGAAGCTCTTGATGTACTTACC
CATTTCATCTGGAGCGTCCTCCTGGCTGAAGTGGAGGCCCTTCACCTTCACGAACTCGGTGTTAGGGAAC
TTCTTAGCTCCCTCGACAATAGCGTTGGAAAAGAACCCAGGGTCGGACTCGATGAACATCTTAGGCAGAT
CGTCGCTGGCCCGAAGGTAGGCGTTGTAGTTGCGGACAATCTGGACGACGTCGGGCTTGCCTCCCTTAAC
GAGAGGGATCTCGCGAGGCCAGGAGAGGGTAGGCCGTCTAACCTCGCCCTTCTCCTTGAATGGCTCCAGG
TAGGCAGCGAACTCCTCAGGCTCCAGTTTCCGCATGATCTTGCTTGGGAGCATGGTCTCGACGAAGAAGT
TATTCTCAAGCACCATTTTCTCGCCCTCTTCGCTCTTGATCAGGGCGATATCCTCCTCGATGTCAGGCCA
CTCGTCCCAGGACTCGATCACGTCCACGACACTCTCAGCATGGACGATGGCCTTGATCTTGTCTTGGTGC
TCGTAGGAGTAGTGAAAGGCCAGACAAGCCCCCCAGTCGTGGCCCACAAAGATGATTTTCTTTGGAAGGT
TCAGCAGCTCGAACCAAGCGGTGAGGTACTTGTAGTGATCCAGGAGGCGATATGAGCCATTCCCGCTCTT
GCCGGACTTACCCATTCCGATCAGATCAGGGATGATGCATCTAGCCACGGGCTCGATGTGAGGCACGACG
TGCCTCCACAGGTAGCTGGAGGCAGCGTTACCATGCAGAAAAATCACGGCGTTCTCGGCGTGCTTCTCGG
AATCATAGTAGTTGATGAAGGAGTCCAGCACGTTCATTTGCTTGCAGCGAGCCCACCACTGAGGCCCAGT
GATCATGCGTTTGCGTTGCTCGGGGTCGTACACCTTGGAAGCCATGGTGGCTCCAGCCTTTGGTTCGAGA
CTGTTGTGTCAGAAGAATCAAGCTTTTTGCAAAAGCCTAGGCCTCCAAAAAAGCCTCCTCACTACTTCTG
GAATAGCTCAGAGGCCGAGGCGGCCTCGGCCTCTGCATAAATAAAAAAAATTAGTCAGCCATGGGGCGGA
GAATGGGCGGAACTGGGCGGAGTTAGGGGCGGGATGGGCGGAGTTAGGGGCGGGACTATGGTTGCTGACT
AATTGAGATGCATGCTTTGCATACTTCTGCCTGCTGGGGAGCCTGGGGACTTTCCACACCTGGTTGCTGA
CTAATTGAGATGCATGCTTTGCATACTTCTGCCTGCTGGGGAGCCTGGGGACTTTCCACACCCTAACTGA
CACACATTCCACAGCTGGTTCTTTCCGCCTCAGAAGGTACCTAACCAAGTTCCTCTTTCAGAGGTTATTT
CAGGCCATGGTGCTGCGCAGATCCGCGTATGCGGTGTGAAATACCGCACAGATGCGTAAGGAGAAAATAC
CGCATCAGGAAATTGTAAGCGTTAATATTTTGTTAAAATTCGATTTTACCACATTTGTAGAGGTTTTACT
TGCTTAAAAAAACCTCCCACATCTCCCCCTGAACCTGAAACATAAAATGAATGCAATTGTTGTTGTTAAC
TTGTTTATTGCAGCTTATAATGGTTACAAATAAAGCAATAGCATCACAAATTTCACAAATAAAGCATTTT
TTTCACTGCATTCTAGTTGTGGTTTGTCCAAACTCATCAATGTATCTTATCATGTCTGCTCGAAGCGGCC
GCCCCAAGGGGTTATGCTAGTTATTGCTCAGCGGTGGCAGCAGCCAACTCAGCTTCCTTTCGGGCTTTGT
TAGCAGCCGGATCAGCTTGCATGCCTGCAGGTCGACTCCCAGCTTTGCTATTTATTTAAATGTCATTCTC
CAACACATATGGGGAATGACATATGCTTCCCATTATTACATGGCAAAACATACTCCATATCCAGAAAAAA
TATTTATATGACATATGGCCTAGTATTCTAAATCAAGGCAGGATCTTCCAACAAGAGCAGGAGAGAGAAG
AAAACATTTACATTCTATAACATGATTATAAGAATTGAGATAGATGAAATGAAAAACAACATCTTTGAAC
AATTACAGTTGACAGAACAGCTTTCCCTTATTCTACTTGCTTTAAATAACTCATATCTGTAAACTTGAAC
ACCAACTCTGGCTGATTTAACAGTCTTAATCCCTTGATTTTCCATACTGAACATCACCCAATATATAGTG
AAGATCAAAGGCGACTTCTTCCACCAAGCTCTGTGTCCAGCTGTGTTTCTGAGGTCATACGTGTCCCCTC
ACGGACACCAGAACTCGAGGCTAGCGAGCTCGTTTAAACAACTAGAATTACACGGCGATCTTGCCGCCCT
TCTTGGCCTTAATGAGAATCTCGCGGATCTTGCGGGCGTCCAACTTGCCGGTCAGTCCTTTAGGCACCTC
GTCCACGAACACAACACCACCGCGCAGCTTCTTGGCGGTTGTAACCTGGCTGGCCACATAGTCCACGATC
TCCTTCTCGGTCATGGTTTTACCGTGTTCCAGCACGACGACTGCGGCGGGCAGCTCGCCGGCATCGTCGT
CGGGCAGGCCGGCGACCCCGGCGTCGAAGATGTTGGGGTGTTGCAGCAGGATGCTCTCCAGTTCGGCTGG
GGCTACCTGGTAGCCCTTGTATTTGATCAGGCTCTTCAGCCGGTCCACGATGAAGAAGTGCTCGTCCTCG
TCCCAGTAGGCGATGTCGCCGCTGTGCAGCCAGCCGTCCTTGTCGATGAGAGCGTTTGTAGCCTCGGGGT
TGTTAACGTAGCCGCTCATGATCATGGGGCCACGGACGCACAGCTCGCCGCGCTGGTTCACACCCAGTGT
CTTACCGGTGTCCAAGTCCACCACCTTAGCCTCGAAGAAGGGCACCACCTTGCCTACTGCGCCAGGCTTG
TCGTCCCCTTCGGGGGTGATCAGAATGGCGCTGGTTGTTTCTGTCAGGCCGTAGCCCTGGCGGATGCCTG
GTAGGTGGAAGCGTTTGGCCACGGCCTCACCTACCTCCTTGCTGAGCGGCGCCCCGCCGCTGGCGATCTC
GTGCAAGTTGCTTAGGTCGTACTTGTCGATGAGAGTGCTCTTAGCGAAGAAGCTAAATAGTGTGGGCACC
AGCAGGGCAGATTGAATCTTATAGTCTTGCAAGCTGCGCAAGAATAGCTCCTCCTCGAAGCGGTACATGA
GCACGACCCGAAAGCCGCAGATCAAGTAGCCCAGCGTGGTGAACATGCCGAAGCCGTGGTGAAATGGCAC
CACGCTGAGGATAGCGGTGTCGGGGATGATCTGGTTGCCGAAGATGGGGTCGCGGGCATGACTGAATCGG
ACACAAGCGGTGCGGTGCGGTAGGGCTACGCCCTTGGGCAATCCGGTACTGCCACTACTGTTCATGATCA
GGGCGATGGTTTTGTCCCGGTCGAAGCTCTCGGGCACGAAGTCGTACTCGTTGAAGCCGGGTGGCAAATG
GGAAGTCACGAAGGTGTACATGCTTTGGAAGCCCTGGTAGTCGGTCTTGCTATCCATGATGATGATCTTT
TGTATGATCGGTAGCTTCTTTTGCACGTTGAGGATCTTTTGCAGCCCTTTCTTGCTCACGAATACGACGG
TGGGCTGGCTGATGCCCATGCTGTTCAGCAGCTCGCGCTCGTTGTAGATGTCGTTAGCTGGGGCCACAGC
CACACCGATGAACAGGGCACCCAACACGGGCATGAAGAACTGCAAGCTATTCTCGCTGCACACCACGATC
CGATGGTTTGTATTCAGCCCATAGCGCTTCATAGCTTCTGCCAGCCGAACGCTCATCTCGAAGTACTCGG
CGTAGGTAATGTCCACCTCGATATGTGCGTCGGTAAAGGCGATGGTGCCGGGCACCAGGGCGTAGCGCTT
CATGGCTTTGTGCAGCTGCTCGCCGGCGGTCCCGTCTTCGAGTGGGTAGAATGGCGCTGGGCCCTTCTTA
ATGTTTTTGGCATCTTCCATGGTGGCTTTACCAACAGTACCGGATTGCCAAGCTTGGGCTGCAGGTCGAA
AGGCCCGGAGATGAGGAAGAGGAGAACAGCGCGGCAGACGTGCGCTTTTGAAGCGTGCAGAATGCCGGGC
CTCCGGAGGACCTTCGGGCGCCCGCCCCGCCCCTGAGCCCGCCCCTGAGCCCGCCCCCGGACCCACCCCT
TCCCAGCCTCTGAGCCCAGAAAGCGAAGGAGCAAAGCTGCTATTGGCCGCTGCCCCAAAGGCCTACCCGC
TTCCATTGCTCAGCGGTGCTGTCCATCTGCACGAGACTAGTGAGACGTGCTACTTCCATTTGTCACGTCC
TGCACGACGCGAGCTGCGGGGCGGGGGGGAACTTCCTGACTAGGGGAGGAGTAGAAGGTGGCGCGAAGGG
GCCACCAAAGAACGGAGCCGGTTGGCGCCTACCGGTGGATGTGGAATGTGTGCGAGGCCAGAGGCCACTT
GTGTAGCGCCAAGTGCCCAGCGGGGCTGCTAAAGCGCATGCTCCAGACTGCCTTGGGAAAAGCGCCTCCC
CTACCCGGTAGATCTCGATCCTCTACGCCGGACGCATCGTGGCCGGAGTACTGCGGTTTATCTCGATGGC
TACGAGGGCAGACAGTAAGTGGATTTACCATAATCCCTTAATTGTACGCACCGCTAAAACGCGTTCAGCG
CGATCACGGCAGCAGACAGGTAAAAATGGCAACAAACCACCCGAAAAACTGCCGCAATCGCGCCTGATAA
ATTTTAACCGTATGAATACCTATGCAACCAGAGGGTACAGGCCACATTACCCCCACTTAATCCACTGAAG
CTGCCATTTTTCATGGTTTCACCATCCCAGCGAAGGGCCATCCAGCGTGCGTTCCTGTATTTCCGGACTA
TAAAAGGATCTAGGTGAAGATCCTTTTTGATAATCTCATGACCAAAATCCCTTAACGTGAGTTTTCGTTC
CACTGAGCGTCAGACCCCGTAGAAAAGATCAAAGGATCTTC
